>Addgene plasmid #77805 | MPP1 gRNA (BRDN0001148092) | addgene full sequence | sequence record 188446 | Addgene Assembled Sequence
CCCGGGTGCAAAGATGGATAAAGTTTTAAACAGAGAGGAATCTTTGCAGCTAATGGACCTTCTAGGTCTT
GAAAGGAGTGGGAATTGGCTCCGGTGCCCGTCAGTGGGCAGAGCGCACATCGCCCACAGTCCCCGAGAAG
TTGGGGGGAGGGGTCGGCAATTGATCCGGTGCCTAGAGAAGGTGGCGCGGGGTAAACTGGGAAAGTGATG
TCGTGTACTGGCTCCGCCTTTTTCCCGAGGGTGGGGGAGAACCGTATATAAGTGCAGTAGTCGCCGTGAA
CGTTCTTTTTCGCAACGGGTTTGCCGCCAGAACACAGGTAAGTGCCGTGTGTGGTTCCCGCGGGCCTGGC
CTCTTTACGGGTTATGGCCCTTGCGTGCCTTGAATTACTTCCACCTGGCTGCAGTACGTGATTCTTGATC
CCGAGCTTCGGGTTGGAAGTGGGTGGGAGAGTTCGAGGCCTTGCGCTTAAGGAGCCCCTTCGCCTCGTGC
TTGAGTTGAGGCCTGGCCTGGGCGCTGGGGCCGCCGCGTGCGAATCTGGTGGCACCTTCGCGCCTGTCTC
GCTGCTTTCGATAAGTCTCTAGCCATTTAAAATTTTTGATGACCTGCTGCGACGCTTTTTTTCTGGCAAG
ATAGTCTTGTAAATGCGGGCCAAGATCTGCACACTGGTATTTCGGTTTTTGGGGCCGCGGGCGGCGACGG
GGCCCGTGCGTCCCAGCGCACATGTTCGGCGAGGCGGGGCCTGCGAGCGCGGCCACCGAGAATCGGACGG
GGGTAGTCTCAAGCTGGCCGGCCTGCTCTGGTGCCTGGCCTCGCGCCGCCGTGTATCGCCCCGCCCTGGG
CGGCAAGGCTGGCCCGGTCGGCACCAGTTGCGTGAGCGGAAAGATGGCCGCTTCCCGGCCCTGCTGCAGG
GAGCTCAAAATGGAGGACGCGGCGCTCGGGAGAGCGGGCGGGTGAGTCACCCACACAAAGGAAAAGGGCC
TTTCCGTCCTCAGCCGTCGCTTCATGTGACTCCACGGAGTACCGGGCGCCGTCCAGGCACCTCGATTAGT
TCTCGAGCTTTTGGAGTACGTCGTCTTTAGGTTGGGGGGAGGGGTTTTATGCGATGGAGTTTCCCCACAC
TGAGTGGGTGGAGACTGAAGTTAGGCCAGCTTGGCACTTGATGTAATTCTCCTTGGAATTTGCCCTTTTT
GAGTTTGGATCTTGGTTCATTCTCAAGCCTCAGACAGTGGTTCAAAGTTTTTTTCTTCCATTTCAGGTGT
CGTGACGTACGGCCACCATGACCGAGTACAAGCCCACGGTGCGCCTCGCCACCCGCGACGACGTCCCCAG
GGCCGTACGCACCCTCGCCGCCGCGTTCGCCGACTACCCCGCCACGCGCCACACCGTCGATCCGGACCGC
CACATCGAGCGGGTCACCGAGCTGCAAGAACTCTTCCTCACGCGCGTCGGGCTCGACATCGGCAAGGTGT
GGGTCGCGGACGACGGCGCCGCCGTGGCGGTCTGGACCACGCCGGAGAGCGTCGAAGCGGGGGCGGTGTT
CGCCGAGATCGGCCCGCGCATGGCCGAGTTGAGCGGTTCCCGGCTGGCCGCGCAGCAACAGATGGAAGGC
CTCCTGGCGCCGCACCGGCCCAAGGAGCCCGCGTGGTTCCTGGCCACCGTCGGAGTCTCGCCCGACCACC
AGGGCAAGGGTCTGGGCAGCGCCGTCGTGCTCCCCGGAGTGGAGGCGGCCGAGCGCGCCGGGGTGCCCGC
CTTCCTGGAGACCTCCGCGCCCCGCAACCTCCCCTTCTACGAGCGGCTCGGCTTCACCGTCACCGCCGAC
GTCGAGGTGCCCGAAGGACCGCGCACCTGGTGCATGACCCGCAAGCCCGGTGCCTGAACGCGTTAAGTCG
ACAATCAACCTCTGGATTACAAAATTTGTGAAAGATTGACTGGTATTCTTAACTATGTTGCTCCTTTTAC
GCTATGTGGATACGCTGCTTTAATGCCTTTGTATCATGCTATTGCTTCCCGTATGGCTTTCATTTTCTCC
TCCTTGTATAAATCCTGGTTGCTGTCTCTTTATGAGGAGTTGTGGCCCGTTGTCAGGCAACGTGGCGTGG
TGTGCACTGTGTTTGCTGACGCAACCCCCACTGGTTGGGGCATTGCCACCACCTGTCAGCTCCTTTCCGG
GACTTTCGCTTTCCCCCTCCCTATTGCCACGGCGGAACTCATCGCCGCCTGCCTTGCCCGCTGCTGGACA
GGGGCTCGGCTGTTGGGCACTGACAATTCCGTGGTGTTGTCGGGGAAATCATCGTCCTTTCCTTGGCTGC
TCGCCTGTGTTGCCACCTGGATTCTGCGCGGGACGTCCTTCTGCTACGTCCCTTCGGCCCTCAATCCAGC
GGACCTTCCTTCCCGCGGCCTGCTGCCGGCTCTGCGGCCTCTTCCGCGTCTTCGCCTTCGCCCTCAGACG
AGTCGGATCTCCCTTTGGGCCGCCTCCCCGCGTCGACTTTAAGACCAATGACTTACAAGGCAGCTGTAGA
TCTTAGCCACTTTTTAAAAGAAAAGGGGGGACTGGAAGGGCTAATTCACTCCCAACGAAGACAAGATCTG
CTTTTTGCTTGTACTGGGTCTCTCTGGTTAGACCAGATCTGAGCCTGGGAGCTCTCTGGCTAACTAGGGA
ACCCACTGCTTAAGCCTCAATAAAGCTTGCCTTGAGTGCTTCAAGTAGTGTGTGCCCGTCTGTTGTGTGA
CTCTGGTAACTAGAGATCCCTCAGACCCTTTTAGTCAGTGTGGAAAATCTCTAGCAGTACGTATAGTAGT
TCATGTCATCTTATTATTCAGTATTTATAACTTGCAAAGAAATGAATATCAGAGAGTGAGAGGAACTTGT
TTATTGCAGCTTATAATGGTTACAAATAAAGCAATAGCATCACAAATTTCACAAATAAAGCATTTTTTTC
ACTGCATTCTAGTTGTGGTTTGTCCAAACTCATCAATGTATCTTATCATGTCTGGCTCTAGCTATCCCGC
CCCTAACTCCGCCCATCCCGCCCCTAACTCCGCCCAGTTCCGCCCATTCTCCGCCCCATGGCTGACTAAT
TTTTTTTATTTATGCAGAGGCCGAGGCCGCCTCGGCCTCTGAGCTATTCCAGAAGTAGTGAGGAGGCTTT
TTTGGAGGCCTAGGGACGTACCCAATTCGCCCTATAGTGAGTCGTATTACGCGCGCTCACTGGCCGTCGT
TTTACAACGTCGTGACTGGGAAAACCCTGGCGTTACCCAACTTAATCGCCTTGCAGCACATCCCCCTTTC
GCCAGCTGGCGTAATAGCGAAGAGGCCCGCACCGATCGCCCTTCCCAACAGTTGCGCAGCCTGAATGGCG
AATGGG
[124 nt withheld, positions 3367-3490]
C
[91 nt withheld, positions 3492-3582]
A
[49 nt withheld, positions 3584-3632]
CCTTTGACGTTGGAGTCCACGTTCTTT
[37 nt withheld, positions 3660-3696]
ACCCTATCTCGGTCTATTCTTTTGATTTATAAGGGATTTTGCCGATTTCGGCCTATTGGTTAAAAAATGA
GCTGATTTAACAAAAATTTAACGCGAATTTTAACAAAATATTAACGCTTACAATTTAGGTGGCACTTTTC
GGGGAAATGTGCGCGGAACCCCTATTTGTTTATTTTTCTAAATACATTCAAATATGTATCCGCTCATGAG
ACAATAACCCTGATAAATGCTTCAATAATATTGAAAAAGGAAGAGTATGAGTATTCAACATTTCCGTGTC
GCCCTTATTCCCTTTTTTGCGGCATTTTGCCTTCCTGTTTTTGCTCACCCAGAAACGCTGGTGAAAGTAA
AAGATGCTGAAGATCAGTTGGGTGCACGAGTGGGTTACATCGAACTGGATCTCAACAGCGGTAAGATCCT
TGAGAGTTTTCGCCCCGAAGAACGTTTTCCAATGATGAGCACTTTTAAAGTTCTGCTATGTGGCGCGGTA
TTATCCCGTATTGACGCCGGGCAAGAGCAACTCGGTCGCCGCATACACTATTCTCAGAATGACTTGGTTG
AGTACTCACCAGTCACAGAAAAGCATCTTACGGATGGCATGACAGTAAGAGAATTATGCAGTGCTGCCAT
AACCATGAGTGATAACACTGCGGCCAACTTACTTCTGACAACGATCGGAGGACCGAAGGAGCTAACCGCT
TTTTTGCACAACATGGGGGATCATGTAACTCGCCTTGATCGTTGGGAACCGGAGCTGAATGAAGCCATAC
CAAACGACGAGCGTGACACCACGATGCCTGTAGCAATGGCAACAACGTTGCGCAAACTATTAACTGGCGA
ACTACTTACTCTAGCTTCCCGGCAACAATTAATAGACTGGATGGAGGCGGATAAAGTTGCAGGACCACTT
CTGCGCTCGGCCCTTCCGGCTGGCTGGTTTATTGCTGATAAATCTGGAGCCGGTGAGCGTGGGTCTCGCG
GTATCATTGCAGCACTGGGGCCAGATGGTAAGCCCTCCCGTATCGTAGTTATCTACACGACGGGGAGTCA
GGCAACTATGGATGAACGAAATAGACAGATCGCTGAGATAGGTGCCTCACTGATTAAGCATTGGTAACTG
TCAGACCAAGTTTACTCATATATACTTTAGATTGATTTAAAACTTCATTTTTAATTTAAAAGGATCTAGG
TGAAGATCCTTTTTGATAATCTCATGACCAAAATCCCTTAACGTGAGTTTTCGTTCCACTGAGCGTCAGA
CCCCGTAGAAAAGATCAAAGGATCTTCTTGAGATCCTTTTTTTCTGCGCGTAATCTGCTGCTTGCAAACA
AAAAAACCACCGCTACCAGCGGTGGTTTGTTTGCCGGATCAAGAGCTACCAACTCTTTTTCCGAAGGTAA
CTGGCTTCAGCAGAGCGCAGATACCAAATACTGTTCTTCTAGTGTAGCCGTAGTTAGGCCACCACTTCAA
GAACTCTGTAGCACCGCCTACATACCTCGCTCTGCTAATCCTGTTACCAGTGGCTGCTGCCAGTGGCGAT
AAGTCGTGTCTTACCGGGTTGGACTCAAGACGATAGTTACCGGATAAGGCGCAGCGGTCGGGCTGAACGG
GGGGTTCGTGCACACAGCCCAGCTTGGAGCGAACGACCTACACCGAACTGAGATACCTACAGCGTGAGCT
ATGAGAAAGCGCCACGCTTCCCGAAGGGAGAAAGGCGGACAGGTATCCGGTAAGCGGCAGGGTCGGAACA
GGAGAGCGCACGAGGGAGCTTCCAGGGGGAAACGCCTGGTATCTTTATAGTCCTGTCGGGTTTCGCCACC
TCTGACTTGAGCGTCGATTTTTGTGATGCTCGTCAGGGGGGCGGAGCCTATGGAAAAACGCCAGCAACGC
GGCCTTTTTACGGTTCCTGGCCTTTTGCTGGCCTTTTGCTCACATGTTCTTTCCTGCGTTATCCCCTGAT
TCTGTGGATAACCGTATTACCGCCTTTGAGTGAGCTGATACCGCTCGCCGCAGCCGAACGACCGAGCGCA
GCGAGTCAGTGAGCGAGGAAGCGGAAGAGCGCCCAATACGCAAACCGCCTCTCCCCGCGCGTTGGCCGAT
TCATTAATGCAGCTGGCACGACAGGTTTCCCGACTGGAAAGCGGGCAGTGAGCGCAACGCAATTAATGTG
AGTTAGCTCACTCATTAGGCACCCCAGGCTTTACACTTTATGCTTCCGGCTCGTATGTTGTGTGGAATTG
TGAGCGGATAACAATTTCACACAGGAAACAGCTATGACCATGATTACGCCAAGCGCGCAATTAACCCTCA
CTAAAGGGAACAAAAGCTGGAGCTGCAAGCTTAATGTAGTCTTATGCAATACTCTTGTAGTCTTGCAACA
TGGTAACGATGAGTTAGCAACATGCCTTACAAGGAGAGAAAAAGCACCGTGCATGCCGATTGGTGGAAGT
AAGGTGGTACGATCGTGCCTTATTAGGAAGGCAACAGACGGGTCTGACATGGATTGGACGAACCACTGAA
TTGCCGCATTGCAGAGATATTGTATTTAAGTGCCTAGCTCGATACATAAACGGGTCTCTCTGGTTAGACC
AGATCTGAGCCTGGGAGCTCTCTGGCTAACTAGGGAACCCACTGCTTAAGCCTCAATAAAGCTTGCCTTG
AGTGCTTCAAGTAGTGTGTGCCCGTCTGTTGTGTGACTCTGGTAACTAGAGATCCCTCAGACCCTTTTAG
TCAGTGTGGAAAATCTCTAGCAGTGGCGCCCGAACAGGGACTTGAAAGCGAAAGGGAAACCAGAGGAGCT
CTCTCGACGCAGGACTCGGCTTGCTGAAGCGCGCACGGCAAGAGGCGAGGGGCGGCGACTGGTGAGTACG
CCAAAAATTTTGACTAGCGGAGGCTAGAAGGAGAGAGATGGGTGCGAGAGCGTCAGTATTAAGCGGGGGA
GAATTAGATCGCGATGGGAAAAAATTCGGTTAAGGCCAGGGGGAAAGAAAAAATATAAATTAAAACATAT
AGTATGGGCAAGCAGGGAGCTAGAACGATTCGCAGTTAATCCTGGCCTGTTAGAAACATCAGAAGGCTGT
AGACAAATACTGGGACAGCTACAACCATCCCTTCAGACAGGATCAGAAGAACTTAGATCATTATATAATA
CAGTAGCAACCCTCTATTGTGTGCATCAAAGGATAGAGATAAAAGACACCAAGGAAGCTTTAGACAAGAT
AGAGGAAGAGCAAAACAAAAGTAAGACCACCGCACAGCAAGCGGCCGCTGATCTTCAGACCTGGAGGAGG
AGATATGAGGGACAATTGGAGAAGTGAATTATATAAATATAAAGTAGTAAAAATTGAACCATTAGGAGTA
GCACCCACCAAGGCAAAGAGAAGAGTGGTGCAGAGAGAAAAAAGAGCAGTGGGAATAGGAGCTTTGTTCC
TTGGGTTCTTGGGAGCAGCAGGAAGCACTATGGGCGCAGCGTCAATGACGCTGACGGTACAGGCCAGACA
ATTATTGTCTGGTATAGTGCAGCAGCAGAACAATTTGCTGAGGGCTATTGAGGCGCAACAGCATCTGTTG
CAACTCACAGTCTGGGGCATCAAGCAGCTCCAGGCAAGAATCCTGGCTGTGGAAAGATACCTAAAGGATC
AACAGCTCCTGGGGATTTGGGGTTGCTCTGGAAAACTCATTTGCACCACTGCTGTGCCTTGGAATGCTAG
TTGGAGTAATAAATCTCTGGAACAGATTTGGAATCACACGACCTGGATGGAGTGGGACAGAGAAATTAAC
AATTACACAAGCTTAATACACTCCTTAATTGAAGAATCGCAAAACCAGCAAGAAAAGAATGAACAAGAAT
TATTGGAATTAGATAAATGGGCAAGTTTGTGGAATTGGTTTAACATAACAAATTGGCTGTGGTATATAAA
ATTATTCATAATGATAGTAGGAGGCTTGGTAGGTTTAAGAATAGTTTTTGCTGTACTTTCTATAGTGAAT
AGAGTTAGGCAGGGATATTCACCATTATCGTTTCAGACCCACCTCCCAACCCCGAGGGGACCCAGAGAGG
GCCTATTTCCCATGATTCCTTCATATTTGCATATACGATACAAGGCTGTTAGAGAGATAATTAGAATTAA
TTTGACTGTAAACACAAAGATATTAGTACAAAATACGTGACGTAGAAAGTAATAATTTCTTGGGTAGTTT
GCAGTTTTAAAATTATGTTTTAAAATGGACTATCATATGCTTACCGTAACTTGAAAGTATTTCGATTTCT
TGGCTTTATATATCTTGTGGAAAGGACGAAACACCGGGTGGCATGATCCATAGACAGTTTTAGAGCTAGA
AATAGCAAGTTAAAATAAGGCTAGTCCGTTATCAACTTGAAAAAGTGGCACCGAGTCGGTGCTTTTTTAA
GCTTGGCGTAACTAGATCTTGAGACAAATGGCAGTATTCATCCACAATTTTAAAAGAAAAGGGGGGATTG
GGGGGTACAGTGCAGGGGAAAGAATAGTAGACATAATAGCAACAGACATACAAACTAAAGAATTACAAAA
ACAAATTACAAAAATTCAAAATTTTCGGGTTTATTACAGGGACAGCAGAGATCCACTTTGGCGCCGGCTC
GAGGGGG
Features (pLannotate 1.2.2; 29 found; start..end, strand, type, name):
     14..80      +  CDS            small t antigen (fragment): SV40 (simian virus 40) small t antigen
    106..317     +  promoter       EF-1α core promoter: core promoter for human elongation factor EF-1α
    318..1256    +  intron         EF-1α intron A: intron upstream of the start codon of human EF-1α
   1278..1877    +  CDS            PuroR (fragment): puromycin N-acetyltransferase; pac from Streptomyces; confers resistance to puromycin
   1893..2481    +  misc_feature   WPRE: woodchuck hepatitis virus posttranscriptional regulatory element
   2532..2551    +  misc_feature   cPPT/CTS (fragment): central polypurine tract and central termination sequence of HIV-1
   2553..2786    +  LTR            3' LTR (ΔU3): self-inactivating 3' long terminal repeat (LTR) from HIV-1
   2864..2985    +  polyA_signal   SV40 poly(A) signal: SV40 polyadenylation signal
   3025..3160    +  rep_origin     SV40 ori: SV40 origin of replication
   3181..3199    -  promoter       T7 promoter: promoter for bacteriophage T7 RNA polymerase
   3207..3362    +  CDS            lacZα (fragment): LacZα fragment of β-galactosidase; lacZ fragment
   3367..3795    +  rep_origin     f1 ori (sequence partly withheld): f1 bacteriophage origin of replication; arrow indicates direction of (+) strand synthesis
   3848..3952    +  promoter       AmpR promoter: bla
   3953..4813    +  CDS            AmpR: β-lactamase; bla; confers resistance to ampicillin, carbenicillin, and related antibiotics
   4984..5572    +  rep_origin     ori: high-copy-number ColE1/pMB1/pBR322/pUC origin of replication
   5755..5847    +  CDS            lacI (fragment): lac repressor; lacI; The lac repressor binds to the lac operator to inhibit transcription in E. coli. This inhibition can be relieved by adding lactose or isopropyl-β-D-thiogalactopyranoside (IPTG).
   5860..5881    +  protein_bind   CAP binding site: CAP binding activates transcription in the presence of cAMP. E. coli catabolite activator protein
   5896..5926    +  promoter       lac promoter: promoter for the E. coli lac operon
   5934..5950    +  protein_bind   lac operator: The lac repressor binds to the lac operator to inhibit transcription in E. coli. This inhibition can be relieved by adding lactose or isopropyl-β-D-thiogalactopyranoside (IPTG). lac repressor encoded by lacI
   5995..6013    +  promoter       T3 promoter: promoter for bacteriophage T3 RNA polymerase
   6041..6267    +  promoter       RSV promoter: Rous sarcoma virus enhancer/promoter
   6268..6448    +  LTR            5' LTR (truncated): truncated 5' long terminal repeat (LTR) from HIV-1
   6495..6620    +  misc_feature   HIV-1 Ψ: packaging signal of human immunodeficiency virus type 1
   6604..6967    +  CDS            HIV-1 gag (fragment): gag protein from human immunodeficiency virus 1; gag
   7113..7346    +  misc_feature   RRE: The Rev response element (RRE) of HIV-1 allows for Rev-dependent mRNA export from the nucleus to the cytoplasm.
   7723..7749    +  CDS            Rev (fragment): human immunodeficiency virus 1 (HIV-1) Rev protein; rev; enhances nuclear export of unspliced and incompletely spliced viral mRNAs
   7753..7993    +  promoter       U6 promoter: RNA polymerase III promoter for human U6 snRNA
   8023..8098    +  misc_RNA       gRNA scaffold: guide RNA scaffold for the Streptococcus pyogenes CRISPR/Cas9 system
   8154..8271    +  misc_feature   cPPT/CTS: central polypurine tract and central termination sequence of HIV-1
