[The description below was written by a language model from this plasmid's Addgene catalogue record and pLannotate feature annotations shown in this document.]
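Description:
MPP1 gRNA (BRDN0001148092) is a third-generation lentiviral CRISPR guide plasmid built on the lentiGuide-Puro backbone, carrying a single guide RNA directed against human MPP1. The guide was designed against several MPP1 reference transcripts and belongs to a human kinome gRNA collection. In bacteria the 8.3 kb plasmid is maintained at high copy through a ColE1/pUC-type origin and selected with ampicillin via β-lactamase. An f1 origin, an SV40 origin and leftover lac, T7 and T3 elements from the cloning backbone are also annotated.

The viral genome is transcribed from a chimeric RSV promoter fused to a truncated HIV-1 5' LTR, which removes the need for Tat during packaging. It is followed by the Ψ packaging signal, a partial gag segment, the Rev response element for Rev-dependent nuclear export, and a cPPT/CTS that aids nuclear import. It ends in a ΔU3 self-inactivating 3' LTR with an SV40 polyadenylation signal downstream.

Within this frame, a human U6 RNA polymerase III promoter drives the MPP1-specific spacer, which sits in the gap between the promoter and the Streptococcus pyogenes Cas9 gRNA scaffold. A separate EF-1α core promoter with its intron A expresses puromycin N-acetyltransferase, so that transduced mammalian cells can be selected with puromycin. A WPRE follows this cassette to enhance transcript stability and expression.

The plasmid does not encode Cas9. It is intended for use with a separate Cas9 vector such as lentiCas9-Blast, or in cell lines that already express Cas9, to disrupt MPP1.
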