Addgene plasmid #77805: MPP1 gRNA (BRDN0001148092)
Purpose: 3rd generation lentiviral gRNA plasmid targeting human MPP1
Depositing lab: John Doench & David Root. Depositing organization: Broad Institute. Publication: Optimized sgRNA design to maximize activity and minimize off-target effects of CRISPR-Cas9. Doench JG, Fusi N, Sullender M, Hegde M, Vaimberg EW, Donovan KF, Smith I, Tothova Z, Wilen C, Orchard R, Virgin HW, Listgarten J, Root DE. Nat Biotechnol. 2016 Jan 18. doi: 10.1038/nbt.3437. PubMed 26780180.
Backbone
  Vector backbone: lentiGuide-Puro
  Backbone manufacturer: Zhang Lab (Addgene plasmid # 52963)
  Vector type: Mammalian Expression, Lentiviral, CRISPR
  Selectable markers: Puromycin
Growth in bacteria
  Bacterial resistance: Ampicillin, 100 μg/mL
  Growth temperature: 37°C
  Growth strain: DH5alpha
  Copy number: High Copy
Gene/Insert
  Gene/Insert name: MPP1 (alt names: MPP1; NM_001166460.1)
  gRNA/shRNA sequence: GGTGGCATGATCCATAGACA
  Species: H. sapiens (human)
  Entrez Gene: MPP1 (a.k.a. AAG12, DXS552E, EMP55, MRG1, PEMP)
  Promoter: hU6
  Cloning method: Unknown
  Sequencing primers: 5′ U6-F; 3′ pS2-R
Terms and licenses: Academic/Nonprofit Terms; Industry Terms: Not Available to Industry
Depositor comments: The gRNA was designed to target the following Genbank reference sequence(s): NM_001166460.1,NM_001166461.1,NM_001166462.1,NM_002436.3. Note that this plasmid does NOT contain Cas9. It should be used in conjunction with lentiCas9-Blast (Addgene #52962) or otherwise with cell lines already expressing Cas9. Browse the full kinome gRNA library at http://www.addgene.org/pooled-library/broadgpp-human-kinome/ or visit http://www.broadinstitute.org/rnai/public/ for detailed protocols and information.
How to cite: MPP1 gRNA (BRDN0001148092) was a gift from John Doench & David Root (Addgene plasmid # 77805 ; http://n2t.net/addgene:77805 ; RRID:Addgene_77805)
