>Addgene plasmid #77805 | MPP1 gRNA (BRDN0001148092) | depositor partial sequence | sequence record 145265 | Target Sequence
GGTGGCATGATCCATAGACA
