>Addgene plasmid #77805 | MPP1 gRNA (BRDN0001148092) | addgene partial sequence | sequence record 188445 | hU6-F
CGTAGAAAGTAATAATTTCTTGGGTAGTTTGCAGTTTTAAAATTATGTTTTAAAATGGACTATCATATGC
TTACCGTAACTTGAAAGTATTTCGATTTCTTGGCTTTATATATCTTGTGGAAAGGACGAAACACCGGGTG
GCATGATCCATAGACAGTTTTAGAGCTAGAAATAGCAAGTTAAAATAAGGCTAGTCCGTTATCAACTTGA
AAAAGTGGCACCGAGTCGGTGCTTTTTTAAGCTTGGCGTAACTAGATCTTGAGACAAATGGCAGTATTCA
TCCACAATTTTAAAAGAAAAGGGGGGATTGGGGGGTACAGTGCAGGGGAAAGAATAGTAGACATAATAGC
AACAGACATACAAACTAAAGAATTACAAAAACAAATTACAAAAATTCAAAATTTTCGGGTTTATTACAGG
GACAGCAGAGATCCACTTTGGCGCCGGCTCGAGGGGGCCCGGGTGCAAAGATGGATAAAGTTTTAAACAG
AGAGGAATCTTTGCAGCTAATGGACCTTCTAGGTCTTGAAAGGAGTGGGAATTGGCTCCGGTGCCCGTCA
GTGGGCAGAG
